>Addgene plasmid #138327 | pAAV-synapsin-HaloCaMP1a-EGFP | addgene full sequence | sequence record 274366 | Addgene NGS Result
GCCCGGCCTCAGTGAGCGAGCGAGCGCGCAGAGAGGGAGTGGCCAACTCCATCACTAGGGGTTCCTTGTA
GTTAATGATTAACCCGCCATGCTACTTATCTACGTAGCCATGCTCTAGGAAGATCTCTGCAGAGGGCCCT
GCGTATGAGTGCAAGTGGGTTTTAGGACCAGGATGAGGCGGGGTGGGGGTGCCTACCTGACGACCGACCC
CGACCCACTGGACAAGCACCCAACCCCCATTCCCCAAATTGCGCATCCCCTATCAGAGAGGGGGAGGGGA
AACAGGATGCGGCGAGGCGCGTGCGCACTGCCAGCTTCAGCACCGCGGACAGTGCCTTCGCCCCCGCCTG
GCGGCGCGCGCCACCGCCGCCTCAGCACTGAAGGCGCGCTGACGTCACTCGCCGGTCCCCCGCAAACTCC
CCTTCCCGGCCACCTTGGTCGCGTCCGCGCCGCCGCCGGCCCAGCCGGACCGCACCACGCGAGGCGCGAG
ATAGGGGGGCACGGGCGCGACCATCTGCGCTGCGGCGCCGGCGACTCAGCGCTGCCTCAGTCTGCGGTGG
GCAGCGGAGGAGTCGTGTCGTGCCTGAGAGCGCAGTCGAATTCAAGCTGCTAGCAAGGATCCGCCACCAT
GCTGCAGAACGAGCTTGCTCTTAAGTTGGCTGGACTTGATATTAACAAGACTGGAGGTTCTCATCATCAC
CACCACCATGGATCCGCCCGTCGTAAATGGCAGAAAACAGGCCATGCGGTTCGTGCTATCGGTCGTTTGT
CGAGCCCTGAGTTTGCAGCGGAGACCTTCCAGGCCTTCCGCACCACCGACGTCGGCCGCAAGCTGATCAT
CGATCAGAACGTTTTTATCGAGGGTACGCTGCCGATGGGTGTCGTCCGCCCGCTGACTGAAGTCGAGATG
GACCATTACCGCGAGCCGTTCCTGAATCCTGTTGACCGCGAGCCACTGTGGCGCTTCCCAAACGAGCTGC
CAATCGCCGGTGAGCCAGCGAACATCGTCGCGCTGGTCGAAGAATACATGGACTGGCTGCACCAGTCCCC
TGTCCCGAAGCTGCTGTTCTGGGGCACCCCAGGCGTTCTGATCCCACCGGCCGAAGCCGCTCGCCTGGCC
AAAAGCCTGCCTAACTGCAAGGCTGTGGACATCGGCCCGGGTCTGAATCTGCTGCAAGAAGACAACCCGG
ACCTGATCGGCAGCGAGATCGCGCGCTGGCTGTCGACGCTCGAGATTTCCGGCGGAGGAACAGGTGGTTC
TGGTGGAACAGGGGGTAGCGGAGGTACAGGAGGAAGTATGGCGGAGATCGGAACTGGATTCCCGTTTGAT
CCGCATTATGTGGAAGTTCTGGGAGAGCGCATGCATTATGTGGACGTTGGTCCTCGTGATGGGACACCAG
TGCTGTTCCTTCACGGCAATCCGACATCGTCGTACGTGTGGCGTAATATCATCCCGCACGTTGCCCCCAC
GCACCGCTGCATTGCCCCTGACTTAATTGGTATGGGGAAAAGTGATAAGCCTGATCTGGGGTACTTCTTT
GACGACCACGTACGCTTCATGGATGCTTTTATTGAAGCATTGGGTTTGGAGGAAGTAGTTTTGGTGATCC
ATGATTGGGGTAGTGCTCTGGGGTTCCATTGGGCCAAGCGTAACCCAGAACGCGTGAAAGGAATTGCCTT
TATGGAGTTCATCCGTCCGATTCCAACATGGGACGAATGGCGAGAATTTGCACGC
[438 nt withheld, positions 1736-2173]
AAGCTCGAGATTTCCGGCGGCGGAAGCGGCATGGTCTCTAAGGGGGAGGAACTCTTTACCGGTGTGGTGC
CAATACTTGTAGAGCTCGATGGGGACGTTAATGGACACAAATTTTCTGTCTCAGGTGAGGGTGAGGGAGA
TGCAACTTATGGAAAACTGACATTGAAATTCATCTGCACAACAGGCAAATTGCCTGTCCCCTGGCCTACC
CTGGTAACCACCCTCACTTATGGCGTTCAGTGCTTCTCCCGGTATCCTGATCACATGAAACAGCATGATT
TCTTCAAATCAGCAATGCCCGAAGGTTATGTTCAAGAGCGGACCATCTTTTTCAAGGACGATGGAAACTA
TAAAACCAGAGCTGAGGTTAAGTTCGAGGGAGATACTTTGGTGAATCGGATCGAACTGAAGGGGATAGAC
TTCAAAGAGGATGGGAACATTTTGGGGCATAAACTCGAATATAACTACAACTCCCACAACGTGTATATCA
TGGCTGACAAACAGAAGAACGGGATCAAAGTAAATTTTAAGATACGACACAATATAGAGGACGGTAGTGT
CCAACTTGCTGATCACTACCAGCAGAATACACCCATCGGAGACGGACCCGTTCTCTTGCCCGATAATCAC
TATCTCTCTACACAATCCGCTCTGTCTAAAGATCCAAACGAAAAGCGGGACCACATGGTACTGCTTGAGT
TCGTTACAGCCGCTGGTATCACCTTGGGCATGGATGAGTTGTAAAATAAAAGCTTATCGATAATCAACCT
CTGGATTACAAAATTTGTGAAAGATTGACTGGTATTCTTAACTATGTTGCTCCTTTTACGCTATGTGGAT
ACGCTGCTTTAATGCCTTTGTATCATGCTATTGCTTCCCGTATGGCTTTCATTTTCTCCTCCTTGTATAA
ATCCTGGTTGCTGTCTCTTTATGAGGAGTTGTGGCCCGTTGTCAGGCAACGTGGCGTGGTGTGCACTGTG
TTTGCTGACGCAACCCCCACTGGTTGGGGCATTGCCACCACCTGTCAGCTCCTTTCCGGGACTTTCGCTT
TCCCCCTCCCTATTGCCACGGCGGAACTCATCGCCGCCTGCCTTGCCCGCTGCTGGACAGGGGCTCGGCT
GTTGGGCACTGACAATTCCGTGGTGTTGTCGGGGAAATCATCGTCCTTTCCTTGGCTGCTCGCCTGTGTT
GCCACCTGGATTCTGCGCGGGACGTCCTTCTGCTACGTCCCTTCGGCCCTCAATCCAGCGGACCTTCCTT
CCCGCGGCCTGCTGCCGGCTCTGCGGCCTCTTCCGCGTCTTCGCCTTCGCCCTCAGACGAGTCGGATCTC
CCTTTGGGCCGCCTCCCCGCATCGATACCGTCGACCTCGACCCGGGCGGCCGCTTCGAGCAGACATGATA
AGATACATTGATGAGTTTGGACAAACCACAACTAGAATGCAGTGAAAAAAATGCTTTATTTGTGAAATTT
GTGATGCTATTGCTTTATTTGTAACCATTATAAGCTGCAATAAACAAGTTAACAACAACAATTGCATTCA
TTTTATGTTTCAGGTTCAGGGGGAGATGTGGGAGGTTTTTTAAAGCAAGTAAAACCTCTACAAATGTGGT
AAAATCGATAAGGATCTTCCTAGAGCATGGCTACGTAGATAAGTAGCATGGCGGGTTAATCATTAACTAC
AAGGAACCCCTAGTGATGGAGTTGGCCACTCCCTCTCTGCGCGCTCGCTCGCTCACTGACTCGCTGCGCT
CGGTCGTTCGGCTGCGGCGAGCGGTATCAGCTCACTCAAAGGCGGTAATACGGTTATCCACAGAATCAGG
GGATAACGCAGGAAAGAACATGTGAGCAAAAGGCCAGCAAAAGGCCAGGAACCGTAAAAAGGCCGCGTTG
CTGGCGTTTTTCCATAGGCTCCGCCCCCCTGACGAGCATCACAAAAATCGACGCTCAAGTCAGAGGTGGC
GAAACCCGACAGGACTATAAAGATACCAGGCGTTTCCCCCTGGAAGCTCCCTCGTGCGCTCTCCTGTTCC
GACCCTGCCGCTTACCGGATACCTGTCCGCCTTTCTCCCTTCGGGAAGCGTGGCGCTTTCTCATAGCTCA
CGCTGTAGGTATCTCAGTTCGGTGTAGGTCGTTCGCTCCAAGCTGGGCTGTGTGCACGAACCCCCCGTTC
AGCCCGACCGCTGCGCCTTATCCGGTAACTATCGTCTTGAGTCCAACCCGGTAAGACACGACTTATCGCC
ACTGGCAGCAGCCACTGGTAACAGGATTAGCAGAGCGAGGTATGTAGGCGGTGCTACAGAGTTCTTGAAG
TGGTGGCCTAACTACGGCTACACTAGAAGAACAGTATTTGGTATCTGCGCTCTGCTGAAGCCAGTTACCT
TCGGAAAAAGAGTTGGTAGCTCTTGATCCGGCAAACAAACCACCGCTGGTAGCGGTGGTTTTTTTGTTTG
CAAGCAGCAGATTACGCGCAGAAAAAAAGGATCTCAAGAAGATCCTTTGATCTTTTCTACGGGGTCTGAC
GCTCAGTGGAACGAAAACTCACGTTAAGGGATTTTGGTCATGAGATTATCAAAAAGGATCTTCACCTAGA
TCCTTTTAAATTAAAAATGAAGTTTTAAATCAATCTAAAGTATATATGAGTAAACTTGGTCTGACAGTTA
CCAATGCTTAATCAGTGAGGCACCTATCTCAGCGATCTGTCTATTTCGTTCATCCATAGTTGCCTGACTC
CCCGTCGTGTAGATAACTACGATACGGGAGGGCTTACCATCTGGCCCCAGTGCTGCAATGATACCGCGAG
ACCCACGCTCACCGGCTCCAGATTTATCAGCAATAAACCAGCCAGCCGGAAGGGCCGAGCGCAGAAGTGG
TCCTGCAACTTTATCCGCCTCCATCCAGTCTATTAATTGTTGCCGGGAAGCTAGAGTAAGTAGTTCGCCA
GTTAATAGTTTGCGCAACGTTGTTGCCATTGCTACAGGCATCGTGGTGTCACGCTCGTCGTTTGGTATGG
CTTCATTCAGCTCCGGTTCCCAACGATCAAGGCGAGTTACATGATCCCCCATGTTGTGCAAAAAAGCGGT
TAGCTCCTTCGGTCCTCCGATCGTTGTCAGAAGTAAGTTGGCCGCAGTGTTATCACTCATGGTTATGGCA
GCACTGCATAATTCTCTTACTGTCATGCCATCCGTAAGATGCTTTTCTGTGACTGGTGAGTACTCAACCA
AGTCATTCTGAGAATAGTGTATGCGGCGACCGAGTTGCTCTTGCCCGGCGTCAATACGGGATAATACCGC
GCCACATAGCAGAACTTTAAAAGTGCTCATCATTGGAAAACGTTCTTCGGGGCGAAAACTCTCAAGGATC
TTACCGCTGTTGAGATCCAGTTCGATGTAACCCACTCGTGCACCCAACTGATCTTCAGCATCTTTTACTT
TCACCAGCGTTTCTGGGTGAGCAAAAACAGGAAGGCAAAATGCCGCAAAAAAGGGAATAAGGGCGACACG
GAAATGTTGAATACTCATACTCTTCCTTTTTCAATATTATTGAAGCATTTATCAGGGTTATTGTCTCATG
AGCGGATACATATTTGAATGTATTTAGAAAAATAAACAAATAGGGGTTCCGCGCACATTTCCCCGAAAAG
TGCCACCTAAATTGTAAGCGTTAATATTTTGTTAAAATTCGCGTTAAATTTTTGTTAAATCAGCTCATTT
TTTAACCAATAGGCCGAAATCGGCAAAATCCCTTATAAATCAAAAGAATAGACCGAGATAGGGT
[37 nt withheld, positions 5948-5984]
AAAGAACGTGGACTCCAACGTCAAAGG
[49 nt withheld, positions 6012-6060]
T
[91 nt withheld, positions 6062-6152]
G
[124 nt withheld, positions 6154-6277]
CCCATTCGCCATTCAGGCTGCGCAACTGTTGGGAAGGGCGATCGGTGCGGGCCTCTTCGCTATTACGCCA
GCTGCGCGCTCGCTCGCTCACTGAGGCCGCCCGGGCAAAGCCCGGGCGTCGGGCGACCTTTGGTC
Features (pLannotate 1.2.2; 17 found; start..end, strand, type, name):
    148..595     +  promoter       hSyn promoter: human synapsin I promoter; confers neuron-specific expression (Kügler et al., 2003)
    713..781     +  CDS            GCaMP2 (fragment): GCaMP2 is a basic (constitutively fluorescent) green fluorescent protein published in 2006, derived from Aequorea victoria.
    791..1243    +  CDS            HaloTag® (fragment): modified bacterial dehalogenase that forms covalent bonds with chloroalkane derivatives
   1298..1738    +  CDS            dhaA (fragment) (sequence partly withheld): DHAA_PSEPV - Experimental evidence at protein level: Swiss-Prot protein existence level 1. Catalyzes hydrolytic cleavage of carbon-halogen bonds in halogenated aliphatic compounds, leading to the formation of the corresponding primary alcohols, halide ions and protons. Has a broad substrate specificity, as it is able to dehalogenate mono- and di- chlorinated and brominated alkanes (up to at least C10), and the two isomers of 1,3-dichloropropene to 3-chloroallyl alcohol; the highest activity was found with 1,2-dibromoethane, while no activity was observed with the analog 1,2-dichloroethane. Fro
   1736..2176    +  CDS            CALM1 (sequence partly withheld): CALM1_HUMAN - Also known as CALM, CAM, CAM1. Experimental evidence at protein level: Swiss-Prot protein existence level 1. (Microbial infection) Required for Legionella pneumophila SidJ glutamylase activity. From Homo sapiens (Human).
   2204..2914    +  CDS            EGFP: EGFP is a basic (constitutively fluorescent) green fluorescent protein published in 1996, derived from Aequorea victoria. It is reported to be a rapidly-maturing weak dimer with moderate acid sensitivity.
   2935..3523    +  misc_feature   WPRE: woodchuck hepatitis virus posttranscriptional regulatory element
   3524..3543    +  misc_feature   MCS (fragment): pBluescript multiple cloning site
   3572..3693    -  polyA_signal   SV40 poly(A) signal: SV40 polyadenylation signal
   3716..3784    -  CDS            large T antigen (fragment): large T antigen from SV40 (simian virus 40)
   3855..3912    +  repeat_region  AAV2 ITR (fragment): inverted terminal repeat of adeno-associated virus serotype 2 inverted
   4072..4660    -  rep_origin     ori: high-copy-number ColE1/pMB1/pBR322/pUC origin of replication
   4831..5691    -  CDS            AmpR: β-lactamase; bla; confers resistance to ampicillin, carbenicillin, and related antibiotics
   5692..5796    -  promoter       AmpR promoter: bla
   5849..6277    -  rep_origin     f1 ori (sequence partly withheld): f1 bacteriophage origin of replication; arrow indicates direction of (+) strand synthesis
   6282..6351    -  CDS            lacZα (fragment): LacZα fragment of β-galactosidase; lacZ fragment
   6346..66      -  repeat_region  AAV2 ITR (fragment) (across the origin): inverted terminal repeat of adeno-associated virus serotype 2 inverted
