[The description below was written by a language model from this plasmid's Addgene catalogue record and pLannotate feature annotations shown in this document.]
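Description:
pAAV-synapsin-HaloCaMP1a-EGFP is an AAV transfer plasmid for neuron-directed expression of HaloCaMP1a, a chemigenetic calcium indicator built on the HaloTag scaffold. The bacterial backbone carries a high-copy ColE1/pUC-type origin, an f1 phage origin and a β-lactamase (AmpR) cassette for ampicillin selection. The expression cassette is flanked by AAV2 inverted terminal repeats, which allow it to be packaged into recombinant AAV particles. Both ITRs are annotated only as fragments. The sequenced record is 6,412 nt, somewhat shorter than the catalogue size of 6,562 bp, a difference the record does not explain.

Expression is driven by the human synapsin I promoter, which confers neuron-specific transcription. The open reading frame appears in the annotation as a short GCaMP2-like fragment at the N-terminal end, followed by two separate HaloTag/dehalogenase fragments and then calmodulin. This layout is consistent with a rearranged HaloTag fused to calcium-sensing domains, so that calcium binding alters the signal of a chloroalkane dye ligand covalently bound to the HaloTag. The catalogue lists a nuclear exclusion signal and a His-tag at the N terminus, though neither is annotated separately in the feature table. EGFP is fused at the C terminus and provides a constitutive green signal for locating expressing cells or normalising the indicator signal. A WPRE downstream of the coding sequence enhances transcript stability and expression, and an SV40 polyadenylation signal follows it, annotated on the reverse strand.

The construct is suited to transfection or AAV-mediated delivery into neurons for calcium imaging with far-red HaloTag dye ligands.
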