Addgene plasmid #138327: pAAV-synapsin-HaloCaMP1a-EGFP
Purpose: chemigenetic calcium indicator
Depositing lab: Eric Schreiter. Depositing organization: HHMI, Janelia Research Campus. Publication: The HaloTag as a general scaffold for far-red tunable chemigenetic indicators. Deo C, Abdelfattah AS, Bhargava HK, Berro AJ, Falco N, Farrants H, Moeyaert B, Chupanova M, Lavis LD, Schreiter ER. Nat Chem Biol. 2021 Jun;17(6):718-723. doi: 10.1038/s41589-021-00775-w. Epub 2021 Apr 1. PubMed 33795886.
Backbone
  Vector backbone: pAAV
  Total vector size (bp): 6562
  Vector type: Mammalian Expression, AAV
Growth in bacteria
  Bacterial resistance: Ampicillin, 100 μg/mL
  Growth temperature: 30°C
  Growth strain: NEB Stable
  Copy number: High Copy
Gene/Insert
  Gene/Insert name: HaloCaMP1a
  Insert size (bp): 1548
  Promoter: synapsin
  Tag / fusion protein: Nuclear Exclusion Signal (N terminal on insert); His-tag (N terminal on insert); EGFP (C terminal on insert)
  Cloning method: Gibson Cloning
  Sequencing primers: 5′ ACCACGCGAGGCGCGAGATAG; 3′ CATAGCGTAAAAGGAGCAACA
Terms and licenses: Academic/Nonprofit Terms; Industry Terms: Not Available to Industry
Depositor comments: Please visit https://www.biorxiv.org/content/10.1101/2020.01.08.898783v1 for BioRxiv preprint.
How to cite: pAAV-synapsin-HaloCaMP1a-EGFP was a gift from Eric Schreiter (Addgene plasmid # 138327 ; http://n2t.net/addgene:138327 ; RRID:Addgene_138327) For viral preps, please replace (Addgene plasmid # 138327) in the above sentence with: (Addgene viral prep # 138327-AAV1) or (Addgene viral prep # 138327-AAV9)
